Addgene plasmid #227391: sgPPP1R2
Purpose: Adhesion module, guide RNA recognizes PPP1R2
Depositing lab: Clifford Brangwynne. Depositing organization: Princeton University. Publication: Condensate interfacial forces reposition DNA loci and probe chromatin viscoelasticity. Strom AR, Kim Y, Zhao H, Chang YC, Orlovsky ND, Kosmrlj A, Storm C, Brangwynne CP. Cell. 2024 Aug 14:S0092-8674(24)00828-6. doi: 10.1016/j.cell.2024.07.034. PubMed 39168125.
Backbone
  Vector backbone: FM5
  Vector type: Lentiviral
Growth in bacteria
  Bacterial resistance: Ampicillin, 100 μg/mL
  Growth temperature: 37°C
  Growth strain: NEB Stable
  Copy number: Unknown
Gene/Insert
  Gene/Insert name: guide RNA targeting PPP1R2
  gRNA/shRNA sequence: Unspecified
  Species: H. sapiens (human)
  Cloning method: Golden Gate
Terms and licenses: Academic/Nonprofit Terms; Industry Terms: Not Available to Industry
How to cite: sgPPP1R2 was a gift from Clifford Brangwynne (Addgene plasmid # 227391 ; http://n2t.net/addgene:227391 ; RRID:Addgene_227391)
