[The description below was written by a language model from this plasmid's Addgene catalogue record and pLannotate feature annotations shown in this document.]
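Description:
sgPPP1R2 is a lentiviral transfer plasmid built on the FM5 backbone that delivers a single guide RNA directed against the human PPP1R2 locus. It is propagated in bacteria through a high-copy ColE1/pUC-type origin and selected with ampicillin via the β-lactamase gene. The viral portion has the layout of a Tat-independent HIV-1-derived vector. A CMV enhancer/promoter fused to a truncated 5' LTR drives production of the genomic RNA in packaging cells. This is followed by the Ψ packaging signal with a gag fragment, the Rev response element for nuclear export of the unspliced transcript, and the cPPT/CTS element that aids nuclear import. A WPRE lies upstream of the second truncated LTR and enhances transcript expression.

The annotated payload includes a fragment of the Streptococcus pyogenes tracrRNA, which corresponds to the sgRNA scaffold. The spacer sequence is not specified in the record, and the feature table does not annotate a promoter for the guide, so the element driving its transcription is not stated. The guide was inserted by Golden Gate cloning. Downstream, an EF-1α promoter drives puromycin N-acetyltransferase and TagBFP, allowing drug selection and blue-fluorescence identification of transduced mammalian cells. The linker between these two coding sequences is not annotated. Two loxP sites flank the region spanning the guide scaffold, EF-1α promoter, PuroR and TagBFP, which in principle makes this region accessible to Cre-mediated recombination.

The depositor describes the construct as an "adhesion module". It comes from a study in which condensate interfacial forces were used to reposition DNA loci and probe chromatin viscoelasticity. The guide presumably serves to target a Cas9-based component to PPP1R2, though the record does not describe that partner.
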