Features (pLannotate 1.2.2; 23 found; start..end, strand, type, name):
      1..589     +  rep_origin     ori: high-copy-number ColE1/pMB1/pBR322/pUC origin of replication
    651..831     -  LTR            5' LTR (truncated): truncated 5' long terminal repeat (LTR) from HIV-1
    838..1338    -  CDS            nef (fragment): NEF_HV1LA - Experimental evidence at protein level: Swiss-Prot protein existence level 1. Extracellular Nef protein targets CD4(+) T-lymphocytes for apoptosis by interacting with CXCR4 surface receptors. From Human immunodeficiency virus type 1 group M subtype B (isolate Lai) (HIV-1).
   1340..1359    -  misc_feature   MCS (fragment): pBluescript multiple cloning site
   1360..1948    -  misc_feature   WPRE: woodchuck hepatitis virus posttranscriptional regulatory element
   1948..1971    -  misc_feature   MCS (fragment): pBluescript multiple cloning site
   2004..2037    -  protein_bind   loxP: Cre-mediated recombination occurs in the 8-bp core sequence (GCATACAT). Cre recombinase
   2057..2755    -  CDS            TagBFP: monomeric blue fluorescent protein mammalian codon-optimized
   2831..3427    -  CDS            PuroR: puromycin N-acetyltransferase; pac from Streptomyces alboniger; confers resistance to puromycin
   3439..4610    -  promoter       EF-1α promoter: strong constitutive promoter for human elongation factor EF-1α
   4675..4742    -  misc_RNA       tracrRNA (fragment): trans-activating CRISPR RNA for the Streptococcus pyogenes CRISPR/Cas9 system
   4868..4901    -  protein_bind   loxP: Cre-mediated recombination occurs in the 8-bp core sequence (GCATACAT). Cre recombinase
   5154..5271    -  misc_feature   cPPT/CTS: central polypurine tract and central termination sequence of HIV-1
   5321..5421    -  CDS            Rev (fragment): human immunodeficiency virus 1 (HIV-1) Rev protein; rev; enhances nuclear export of unspliced and incompletely spliced viral mRNAs
   5798..6031    -  misc_feature   RRE: The Rev response element (RRE) of HIV-1 allows for Rev-dependent mRNA export from the nucleus to the cytoplasm.
   6206..6544    -  CDS            HIV-1 gag (fragment): gag protein from human immunodeficiency virus 1; gag
   6528..6653    -  misc_feature   HIV-1 Ψ: packaging signal of human immunodeficiency virus type 1
   6700..6880    -  LTR            5' LTR (truncated): truncated 5' long terminal repeat (LTR) from HIV-1
   6898..7097    -  promoter       CMV promoter: human cytomegalovirus (CMV) immediate early promoter
   7098..7477    -  enhancer       CMV enhancer: human cytomegalovirus immediate early enhancer
   7632..7684    +  misc_feature   bom (fragment): basis of mobility region from pBR322
   7743..7847    +  promoter       AmpR promoter: bla
   7848..8708    +  CDS            AmpR: β-lactamase; bla; confers resistance to ampicillin, carbenicillin, and related antibiotics
>Addgene plasmid #227391 | sgPPP1R2 | addgene full sequence | sequence record 450160 | Addgene NGS Result
TTGAGATCCTTTTTTTCTGCGCGTAATCTGCTGCTTGCAAACAAAAAAACCACCGCTACCAGCGGTGGTT
TGTTTGCCGGATCAAGAGCTACCAACTCTTTTTCCGAAGGTAACTGGCTTCAGCAGAGCGCAGATACCAA
ATACTGTTCTTCTAGTGTAGCCGTAGTTAGGCCACCACTTCAAGAACTCTGTAGCACCGCCTACATACCT
CGCTCTGCTAATCCTGTTACCAGTGGCTGCTGCCAGTGGCGATAAGTCGTGTCTTACCGGGTTGGACTCA
AGACGATAGTTACCGGATAAGGCGCAGCGGTCGGGCTGAACGGGGGGTTCGTGCACACAGCCCAGCTTGG
AGCGAACGACCTACACCGAACTGAGATACCTACAGCGTGAGCTATGAGAAAGCGCCACGCTTCCCGAAGG
GAGAAAGGCGGACAGGTATCCGGTAAGCGGCAGGGTCGGAACAGGAGAGCGCACGAGGGAGCTTCCAGGG
GGAAACGCCTGGTATCTTTATAGTCCTGTCGGGTTTCGCCACCTCTGACTTGAGCGTCGATTTTTGTGAT
GCTCGTCAGGGGGGCGGAGCCTATGGAAAAACGCCAGCAACGCGGCCTTTTTACGGTTCCTGGCCTTTTG
CTGGCCTTTTGCTCACATGCTGCTAGAGATTTTCCACACTGACTAAAAGGGTCTGAGGGATCTCTAGTTA
CCAGAGTCACACAACAGACGGGCACACACTACTTGAAGCACTCAAGGCAAGCTTTATTGAGGCTTAAGCA
GTGGGTTCCCTAGTTAGCCAGAGAGCTCCCAGGCTCAGATCTGGTCTAACCAGAGAGACCCAGTACAGTC
CGGATGCAGCTCTCGGGCCATGTGATGAAATGCTAGGCGGCTGTCAAACCTCCACTCTAATACTTCTCTC
TCCGGGTCATCCATCCCATGCAGGCTCACAGGGTGTAACAAGCGGGTGTTCTCTCCTTCATTGGCTTCTT
CTACCTTCTCTTGCTCAACTGGTACTAGCTTGTAGCACCATCCAAAGGTCAGTGGATATCTGATCCCTGG
CCCTGGTGTGTAGTTCTGCCAATCAGGGAAGTAGCCTTGTGTGTGGTAGATCCACAGATCAAGGATATCT
TGTCTTCGTTGGGAGTGAATTAGCCCTTCCAGTCCCCCCTTTTCTTTTAAAAAGTGGCTAAGATCTACAG
CTGCCTTGTAAGTCATTGGTCTTAAAGGTACCTGAGGTGTGACTGGAAAACCCACCTCCTCCTCCTCTTG
TGCTTCTAGCCAGGCACAATCAGCATTGGTAGCTGCTGTATTGCTACTTGTGATTGCTCCATGTTTTTCT
AGGTCTCGATCGAGGTCGACGGTATCGATGCGGGGAGGCGGCCCAAAGGGAGATCCGACTCGTCTGAGGG
CGAAGGCGAAGACGCGGAAGAGGCCGCAGAGCCGGCAGCAGGCCGCGGGAAGGAAGGTCCGCTGGATTGA
GGGCCGAAGGGACGTAGCAGAAGGACGTCCCGCGCAGAATCCAGGTGGCAACACAGGCGAGCAGCCAAGG
AAAGGACGATGATTTCCCCGACAACACCACGGAATTGTCAGTGCCCAACAGCCGAGCCCCTGTCCAGCAG
CGGGCAAGGCAGGCGGCGATGAGTTCCGCCGTGGCAATAGGGAGGGGGAAAGCGAAAGTCCCGGAAAGGA
GCTGACAGGTGGTGGCAATGCCCCAACCAGTGGGGGTTGCGTCAGCAAACACAGTGCACACCACGCCACG
TTGCCTGACAACGGGCCACAACTCCTCATAAAGAGACAGCAACCAGGATTTATACAAGGAGGAGAAAATG
AAAGCCATACGGGAAGCAATAGCATGATACAAAGGCATTAAAGCAGCGTATCCACATAGCGTAAAAGGAG
CAACATAGTTAAGAATACCAGTCAATCTTTCACAAATTTTGTAATCCAGAGGTTGATTATCGATAAGCTT
GATATCGAATTGTACCTAGTGGAACCGGAACCCTTAAACATGTATAACTTCGTATAATGTATGCTATACG
AAGTTATTAGGTCCCTCGACGAATTCTTAATTAAGCTTGTGCCCCAGTTTGCTAGGGAGGTCGCAGTATC
TGGCCACTGCCACCTCGTGCTGCTCGACGTAGGTCTCGTTGTTGGCCTCCTTGATTCTTTCCAGTCTGTA
GTCCACATAGTAGACGCCAGGCATCTTGAGGTTCTTAGCGGGTTTCTTGGATCTATATGTGGTCTTGATG
TTTGCGATCAGATGGCTCCCGCCCACGAGCTTCAGGGCCATGTCGTTTCTGCCTTCCAGGCCGCCGTCAG
CGGGGTACAGCGTCTCGGTGAAGGCCTCCCAGCCGAGTGTTTTCTTCTGCATCACAGGGCCGTTGGATGT
GAAGTTCACCCCTCTGATCTTGACGTTGTAGATGAGGCAGCCGTCCTGGAGGCTGGTGTCCTGGGTAGCG
GTCAGCACGCCCCCGTCTTCGTATGTGGTGACTCTCTCCCATGTGAAGCCCTCAGGGAAGGACTGCTTGA
AGAAGTCGGGGATGCCCTGGGTGTGGTTGATGAAGGTCTTGCTGCCGTAGAGGAAGCTAGTAGCCAGGAT
GTCGAAGGCGAAGGGGAGAGGGCCGCCCTCGACCACCTTGATTCTCATGGTCTGGGTGCCCTCGTAGGGC
TTGCCTTCGCCCTCGGATGTGCACTTGAAGTGATGGTTGTCCACGGTGCCCTCCATGTACAGCTTCATGT
GCATGTTCTCCTTAATCAGCTCGCTGGTGGCGACCGGTGGGCCAGGATTCTCCTCGACGTCACCGCATGT
TAGCAGACTTCCTCTGCCCTCTCCCGATCCGGCACCGGGCTTGCGGGTCATGCACCAGGTGCGCGGTCCT
TCGGGCACCTCGACGTCGGCGGTGACGGTGAAGCCGAGCCGCTCGTAGAAGGGGAGGTTGCGGGGCGCGG
AGGTCTCCAGGAAGGCGGGCACCCCGGCGCGCTCGGCCGCCTCCACTCCGGGGAGCACGACGGCGCTGCC
CAGACCCTTGCCCTGGTGGTCGGGCGAGACGCCGACGGTGGCCAGGAACCACGCGGGCTCCTTGGGCCGG
TGCGGCGCCAGGAGGCCTTCCATCTGTTGCTGCGCGGCCAGCCGGGAACCGCTCAACTCGGCCATGCGCG
GGCCGATCTCGGCGAACACCGCCCCCGCTTCGACGCTCTCCGGCGTGGTCCAGACCGCCACCGCGGCGCC
GTCGTCCGCGACCCACACCTTGCCGATGTCGAGCCCGACGCGCGTGAGGAAGAGTTCTTGCAGCTCGGTG
ACCCGCTCGATGTGGCGGTCCGGGTCGACGGTGTGGCGCGTGGCGGGGTAGTCGGCGAACGCGGCGGCGA
GGGTGCGTACGGCCCGGGGGACGTCGTCGCGGGTGGCGAGGCGCACCGTGGGCTTGTACTCGGTCATGGT
GGGCTAGCTCACGACACCTGAAATGGAAGAAAAAAACTTTGAACCACTGTCTGAGGCTTGAGAATGAACC
AAGATCCAAACTCAAAAAGGGCAAATTCCAAGGAGAATTACATCAAGTGCCAAGCTGGCCTAACTTCAGT
CTCCACCCACTCAGTGTGGGGAAACTCCATCGCATAAAACCCCTCCCCCCAACCTAAAGACGACGTACTC
CAAAAGCGCGAGAACTAATCGAGGTGCCTGGACGGCGCCCGGTACTCCGTGGAGTCACATGAAGCGACGG
CTGAGGACGGAAAGGCCCTTTTCCTTTGTGTGGGTGACTCACCCGCCCGCTCTCCCGAGCGCCGCGTCCT
CCATTTTGAGCTCCCTGCAGCAGGGCCGGGAAGCGGCCATCTTTCCGCTCACGCAACTGGTGCCGACCGG
GCCAGCCTTGCCGCCCAGGGCGGGGCGATACACGGCGGCGCGAGGCCAGGCACCAGAGCAGGCCGGCCAG
CTTGAGACTACCCCCGTCCGATTCTCGGTGGCCGCGCTCGCAGGCCCCGCCTCGCCGAACATGTGCGCTG
GGACGCACGGGCCCCGTCGCCGCCCGCGGCCCCAAAAACCGAAATACCAGTGTGCAGATCTTGGCCCGCA
TTTACAAGACTATCTTGCCAGAAAAAAAGCGTCGCAGCAGGTCATCAAAAATTTTAAATGGCTAGAGACT
TATCGAAAGCAGCGAGACAGGCGCGAAGGTGCCACCAGATTCGCACGCGGCGGCCCCAGCGCCCAGGCCA
GGCCTCAACTCAAGCACGAGGCGAAGGGGCTCCTTAAGCGCAAGGCCTCGAACTCTCCCACCCACTTCCA
ACCCGAAGCTCGGGATCAAGAATCACGTACTGCAGCCAGGTGGAAGTAATTCAAGGCACGCAAGGGCCAT
AACCCGTAAAGAGGCCAGGCCCGCGGGAACCACACACGGCACTTACCTGTGTTCTGGCGGCAAACCCGTT
GCGAAAAAGAACGTTCACGGCGACTACTGCACTTATATACGGTTCTCCCCCACCCTCGGGAAAAAGGCGG
AGCCAGTACACGACATCACTTTCCCAGTTTACCCCGCGCCACCTTCTCTAGGCACCGGTTCAATTGCCGA
CCCCTCCCCCCAACTTCTCGGGGACTGTGGGCGATGTGCGCTCTGCCCACTGACGGGCACATGCATGGCG
GTAATACGGTTATCCACGCGGCCGCCTAATGGATCCTAGTACTCGGGAAAAAAAGCACCGACTCGGTGCC
ACTTTTTCAAGTTGATAACGGACTAGCCTTATTTAAACTTGCTATGCTGTTTCCAGCATAGCTCTTAAAC
CTGTGATATCATACAGAGGACCAACAAGGTGGTTCTCCAAGGGATACTTATAGTCTCAAAACACACAATT
ACTTTACAGTTAGGGTGAGTTTCCTTTTGTGCTGTTTATAACTTCGTATAATGTATGCTATACGAAGTTA
TAGAAATCCAAGCCTATCATGTAAAATGTAGCTAGTATTAAAAAGAACAGATTATCTGTCTTTTATCGCA
CATTAAGCCTCTATAGTTACTAGGAAATATTATATGCAAATTAACCGGGGCAGGGGAGTAGCCGAGCTTC
TCCCACAAGTCCGTGCGAGGGGGCCGGCGCGGGCCTAGAGATGGCGCGTCGGATCTCTAGAGCGGGCCCG
GTACTAACCAAACTGGATCTCTGCTGTCCCTGTAATAAACCCGAAAATTTTGAATTTTTGTAATTTGTTT
TTGTAATTCTTTAGTTTGTATGTCTGTTGCTATTATGTCTACTATTCTTTCCCCTGCACTGTACCCCCCA
ATCCCCCCTTTTCTTTTAAAATTGTGGATGAATACTGCCATTTGTCTGCAGAATTGGCGCACGCAGTGCC
GATCCGTTCACTAATCGAATGGATCTGTCTCTGTCTCTCTCTCCACCTTCTTCTTCTATTCCTTCGGGCC
TGTCGGGTCCCCTCGGGGTTGGGAGGTGGGTCTGAAACGATAATGGTGAATATCCCTGCCTAACTCTATT
CACTATAGAAAGTACAGCAAAAACTATTCTTAAACCTACCAAGCCTCCTACTATCATTATGAATAATTTT
ATATACCACAGCCAATTTGTTATGTTAAACCAATTCCACAAACTTGCCCATTTATCTAATTCCAATAATT
CTTGTTCATTCTTTTCTTGCTGGTTTTGCGATTCTTCAATTAAGGAGTGTATTAAGCTTGTGTAATTGTT
AATTTCTCTGTCCCACTCCATCCAGGTCGTGTGATTCCAAATCTGTTCCAGAGATTTATTACTCCAACTA
GCATTCCAAGGCACAGCAGTGGTGCAAATGAGTTTTCCAGAGCAACCCCAAATCCCCAGGAGCTGTTGAT
CCTTTAGGTATCTTTCCACAGCCAGGATTCTTGCCTGGAGCTGCTTGATGCCCCAGACTGTGAGTTGCAA
CAGATGCTGTTGCGCCTCAATAGCCCTCAGCAAATTGTTCTGCTGCTGCACTATACCAGACAATAATTGT
CTGGCCTGTACCGTCAGCGTCATTGACGCTGCGCCCATAGTGCTTCCTGCTGCTCCCAAGAACCCAAGGA
ACAAAGCTCCTATTCCCACTGCTCTTTTTTCTCTCTGCACCACTCTTCTCTTTGCCTTGGTGGGTGCTAC
TCCTAATGGTTCAATTTTTACTACTTTATATTTATATAATTCACTTCTCCAATTGTCCCTCATATCTCCT
CCTCCAGGTCTGAAGATCAGCGGCCGGCCGCTTGCTGTGCGGTGGTCTTACTTTTGTTTTGCTCTTCCTC
TATCTTGTCTAAAGCTTCCTTGGTGTCTTTTATCTCTATCCTTTGATGCACACAATAGAGGGTTGCTACT
GTATTATATAATGATCTAAGTTCTTCTGATCCTGTCTGAAGGGATGGTTGTAGCTGTCCCAGTATTTGTC
TACAGCCTTCTGATGTTTCTAACAGGCCAGGATTAACTGCGAATCGTTCTAGCTCCCTGCTTGCCCATAC
TATATGTTTTAATTTATATTTTTTCTTTCCCCCTGGCCTTAACCGAATTTTTTCCCATCGCGATCTAATT
CTCCCCCGCTTAATACTGACGCTCTCGCACCCATCTCTCTCCTTCTAGCCTCCGCTAGTCAAAATTTTTG
GCGTACTCACCAGTCGCCGCCCCTCGCCTCTTGCCGTGCGCGCTTCAGCAAGCCGAGTCCTGCGTCGAGA
GAGCTCCTCTGGTTTCCCTTTCGCTTTCAAGTCCCTGTTCGGGCGCCACTGCTAGAGATTTTCCACACTG
ACTAAAAGGGTCTGAGGGATCTCTAGTTACCAGAGTCACACAACAGACGGGCACACACTACTTGAAGCAC
TCAAGGCAAGCTTTATTGAGGCTTAAGCAGTGGGTTCCCTAGTTAGCCAGAGAGCTCCCAGGCTCAGATC
TGGTCTAACCAGAGAGACCCAGTACAGGCAAAACGCGCTGCTTATATAGACCTCCCACCGTACACGCCTA
CCGCCCATTTGCGTCAATGGGGCGGAGTTGTTACGACATTTTGGAAAGTCCCGTTGATTTTGGTGCCAAA
ACAAACTCCCATTGACGTCAATGGGGTGGAGACTTGGAAATCCCCGTGAGTCAAACCGCTATCCACGCCC
ATTGATGTACTGCCAAAACCGCATCACCATGGTAATAGCGATGACTAATACGTAGATGTACTGCCAAGTA
GGAAAGTCCCATAAGGTCATGTACTGGGCATAATGCCAGGCGGGCCATTTACCGTCATTGACGTCAATAG
GGGGCGTACTTGGCATATGATACACTTGATGTACTGCCAAGTGGGCAGTTTACCGTAAATACTCCACCCA
TTGACGTCAATGGAAAGTCCCTATTGGCGTTACTATGGGAACATACGTCATTATTGACGTCAATGGGCGG
GGGTCGTTGGGCGGTCAGCCAGGCGGGCCATTTACCGTAAGTTATGTAACGCGGAACTCCATATATGGGC
TATGAACTAATGACCCCGTAATTGATTACTATTAATAACTAGTCAATAATCAATGTCAACGCGTATATCT
GGCCCGTACATCGCGAAGCAGCGCAAAACGCCTAACCCTAAGCAGATTCTTCATGCAATTGTCGGTCAAG
CCTTGCCTTGTTGTAGCTTAAATTTTGCTCGCGCACTACTCAGCGACCTCCAACACACAAGCAGGGAGCA
GATACTGGCTTAACTATGCGGCATCAGAGCAGATTGTACTGAGAGTGCACCATAGGGGATCGGGAGATCT
CCCGATCCGTCGACGTCAGGTGGCACTTTTCGGGGAAATGTGCGCGGAACCCCTATTTGTTTATTTTTCT
AAATACATTCAAATATGTATCCGCTCATGAGACAATAACCCTGATAAATGCTTCAATAATATTGAAAAAG
GAAGAGTATGAGTATTCAACATTTCCGTGTCGCCCTTATTCCCTTTTTTGCGGCATTTTGCCTTCCTGTT
TTTGCTCACCCAGAAACGCTGGTGAAAGTAAAAGATGCTGAAGATCAGTTGGGTGCACGAGTGGGTTACA
TCGAACTGGATCTCAACAGCGGTAAGATCCTTGAGAGTTTTCGCCCCGAAGAACGTTTTCCAATGATGAG
CACTTTTAAAGTTCTGCTATGTGGCGCGGTATTATCCCGTATTGACGCCGGGCAAGAGCAACTCGGTCGC
CGCATACACTATTCTCAGAATGACTTGGTTGAGTACTCACCAGTCACAGAAAAGCATCTTACGGATGGCA
TGACAGTAAGAGAATTATGCAGTGCTGCCATAACCATGAGTGATAACACTGCGGCCAACTTACTTCTGAC
AACGATCGGAGGACCGAAGGAGCTAACCGCTTTTTTGCACAACATGGGGGATCATGTAACTCGCCTTGAT
CGTTGGGAACCGGAGCTGAATGAAGCCATACCAAACGACGAGCGTGACACCACGATGCCTGTAGCAATGG
CAACAACGTTGCGCAAACTATTAACTGGCGAACTACTTACTCTAGCTTCCCGGCAACAATTAATAGACTG
GATGGAGGCGGATAAAGTTGCAGGACCACTTCTGCGCTCGGCCCTTCCGGCTGGCTGGTTTATTGCTGAT
AAATCTGGAGCCGGTGAGCGTGGGTCTCGCGGTATCATTGCAGCACTGGGGCCAGATGGTAAGCCCTCCC
GTATCGTAGTTATCTACACGACGGGGAGTCAGGCAACTATGGATGAACGAAATAGACAGATCGCTGAGAT
AGGTGCCTCACTGATTAAGCATTGGTAACTGTCAGACCAAGTTTACTCATATATACTTTAGATTGATTTA
AAACTTCATTTTTAATTTAAAAGGATCTAGGTGAAGATCCTTTTTGATAATCTCATGACCAAAATCCCTT
AACGTGAGTTTTCGTTCCACTGAGCGTCAGACCCCGTAGAAAAGATCAAAGGATCTTC
